>Addgene plasmid #121013 | C114m | addgene full sequence | sequence record 245424 | Addgene NGS Result
TATTATCATGACATTAACCTATAAAAATAGGCGTATCACGAGGCAGAATTTCAGATAAAAAAAATCCTTA
GCTTTCGCTAAGGATGATTTCTGGAATTCGCGGCCGCTTCTAGAGACTAGTGGGTCTCAAATGGATAAGA
AATACTCAATAGGCTTAGCTATCGGCACAAATAGCGTCGGATGGGCGGTGATCACTGATGAATATAAGGT
TCCGTCTAAAAAGTTCAAGGTTCTGGGAAATACAGACCGCCACAGTATCAAAAAAAATCTTATAGGGGCT
CTTTTATTTGACAGTGGAGAGACAGCGGAAGCGACTCGTCTCAAACGGACAGCTCGTAGAAGGTATACAC
GTCGGAAGAATCGTATTTGTTATCTACAGGAGATTTTTTCAAATGAGATGGCGAAAGTAGATGATAGTTT
CTTTCATCGACTTGAAGAGTCTTTTTTGGTGGAAGAAGATAAGAAGCATGAACGTCATCCTATTTTTGGA
AATATAGTAGATGAAGTTGCTTATCATGAGAAATATCCAACTATCTATCATCTGCGAAAAAAATTGGTAG
ATTCTACTGATAAAGCGGATTTGCGCTTAATCTATTTGGCCTTAGCGCATATGATTAAGTTTCGTGGTCA
TTTTTTGATTGAGGGAGATTTAAATCCTGATAATAGTGATGTGGACAAACTATTTATCCAGTTGGTACAA
ACCTACAATCAATTATTTGAAGAAAACCCTATTAACGCAAGTGGAGTAGATGCTAAAGCGATTCTTTCTG
CACGATTGAGTAAATCAAGACGATTAGAAAATCTCATTGCTCAGCTCCCCGGTGAGAAGAAAAATGGCTT
ATTTGGGAATCTCATTGCTTTGTCATTGGGTTTGACCCCTAATTTTAAATCAAATTTTGATTTGGCAGAA
GATGCTAAATTACAGCTTTCAAAAGATACTTACGATGATGATTTAGATAATTTATTGGCGCAAATTGGAG
ATCAATATGCTGATTTGTTTTTGGCAGCTAAGAATTTATCAGATGCTATTTTACTTTCAGATATCCTAAG
AGTAAATACTGAAATAACTAAGGCTCCCCTATCAGCTTCAATGATTAAACGCTACGATGAACATCATCAA
GACTTGACTCTTTTAAAAGCTTTAGTTCGACAACAACTTCCAGAAAAGTATAAAGAAATCTTTTTTGATC
AATCAAAAAACGGATATGCAGGTTATATTGATGGGGGAGCTAGCCAAGAAGAATTTTATAAATTTATCAA
ACCAATTTTAGAAAAAATGGATGGTACTGAGGAATTATTGGTGAAACTAAATCGTGAAGATTTGCTGCGC
AAGCAACGGACCTTTGACAACGGCTCTATTCCCCATCAAATTCACTTGGGTGAGCTGCATGCTATTTTGA
GAAGGCAAGAGGACTTTTATCCATTTTTAAAAGACAATCGTGAGAAGATTGAAAAAATCTTGACTTTTCG
AATTCCTTATTATGTTGGTCCATTGGCGCGTGGCAATAGTCGTTTTGCATGGATGACTCGGAAGTCTGAA
GAAACAATTACCCCATGGAATTTTGAAGAAGTTGTCGATAAAGGTGCTTCAGCTCAATCATTTATTGAAC
GCATGACAAACTTTGATAAAAATCTTCCAAATGAAAAAGTACTACCAAAACATAGTTTGCTTTATGAGTA
TTTTACGGTTTATAACGAATTGACAAAGGTCAAATATGTTACTGAAGGAATGCGAAAACCAGCATTTCTT
TCAGGTGAACAGAAGAAAGCCATTGTTGATTTACTCTTCAAAACAAATCGAAAAGTAACCGTTAAGCAAT
TAAAAGAAGATTATTTCAAAAAAATAGAATGTTTTGATAGTGTTGAAATTTCAGGAGTTGAAGATAGATT
TAATGCTTCATTAGGTACCTACCATGATTTGCTAAAAATTATTAAAGATAAAGATTTTTTGGATAATGAA
GAAAATGAAGATATCTTAGAGGATATTGTTTTAACATTGACCTTATTTGAAGATAGGGAGATGATTGAGG
AAAGACTTAAAACATATGCTCACCTCTTTGATGATAAGGTGATGAAACAGCTTAAACGTCGCCGTTATAC
TGGTTGGGGACGTTTGTCTCGAAAATTGATTAATGGTATTAGGGATAAGCAATCTGGCAAAACAATATTA
GATTTTTTGAAATCAGATGGTTTTGCCAATCGCAATTTTATGCAGCTGATCCATGATGATAGTTTGACAT
TTAAAGAAGATATTCAAAAAGCACAAGTGTCTGGACAAGGCGATAGTTTACATGAACATATTGCAAATTT
AGCTGGTAGCCCTGCTATTAAAAAAGGTATTTTACAGACTGTAAAAGTTGTTGATGAATTGGTCAAAGTA
ATGGGGCGGCATAAGCCAGAAAATATCGTTATTGAAATGGCACGTGAAAATCAGACAACTCAAAAGGGCC
AGAAAAATTCGCGAGAGCGTATGAAACGAATCGAAGAAGGTATCAAAGAATTAGGAAGTCAGATTCTTAA
AGAGCATCCTGTTGAAAATACTCAATTGCAAAATGAAAAGCTCTATCTCTATTATCTCCAAAATGGAAGA
GACATGTATGTGGACCAAGAATTAGATATTAATCGTTTAAGTGATTATGATGTCGATGCCATTGTTCCAC
AAAGTTTCCTTAAAGACGATTCAATAGACAATAAGGTCTTAACGCGTTCTGATAAAAATCGTGGTAAATC
GGATAACGTTCCAAGTGAAGAAGTAGTCAAAAAGATGAAAAACTATTGGAGACAACTTCTAAACGCCAAG
TTAATCACTCAACGTAAGTTTGATAATTTAACGAAAGCTGAACGTGGAGGTTTGAGTGAACTTGATAAAG
CTGGTTTTATCAAACGCCAATTGGTTGAAACTCGCCAAATCACTAAGCATGTGGCACAAATTTTGGATAG
TCGCATGAATACTAAATACGATGAAAATGATAAACTTATTCGAGAGGTTAAAGTGATTACCTTAAAATCT
AAATTAGTTTCTGACTTCCGAAAAGATTTCCAATTCTATAAAGTACGTGAGATTAACAATTACCATCATG
CCCATGATGCGTATCTAAATGCCGTCGTTGGAACTGCTTTGATTAAGAAATATCCAAAACTTGAATCGGA
GTTTGTCTATGGTGATTATAAAGTTTATGATGTTCGTAAAATGATTGCTAAGTCTGAGCAAGAAATAGGC
AAAGCAACCGCAAAATATTTCTTTTACTCTAATATCATGAACTTCTTCAAAACAGAAATTACACTTGCAA
ATGGAGAGATTCGCAAACGCCCTCTAATCGAAACTAATGGGGAAACTGGAGAAATTGTCTGGGATAAAGG
GCGAGATTTTGCCACAGTGCGCAAAGTATTGTCCATGCCCCAAGTCAATATTGTCAAGAAAACAGAAGTA
CAGACAGGCGGATTCTCCAAGGAGTCAATTTTACCAAAAAGAAATTCGGACAAGCTTATTGCTCGTAAAA
AAGACTGGGATCCAAAAAAATATGGTGGTTTTGATAGTCCAACGGTAGCTTATTCAGTCCTAGTGGTTGC
TAAGGTGGAAAAAGGGAAATCGAAGAAGTTAAAATCCGTTAAAGAGTTACTAGGGATCACAATTATGGAA
AGAAGTTCCTTTGAAAAAAATCCGATTGACTTTTTAGAAGCTAAAGGATATAAGGAAGTTAAAAAAGACT
TAATCATTAAACTACCTAAATATAGTCTTTTTGAGTTAGAAAACGGTCGTAAACGGATGCTGGCTAGTGC
CGGAGAATTACAAAAAGGAAATGAGCTGGCTCTGCCAAGCAAATATGTGAATTTTTTATATTTAGCTAGT
CATTATGAAAAGTTGAAGGGTAGTCCAGAAGATAACGAACAAAAACAATTGTTTGTGGAGCAGCATAAGC
ATTATTTAGATGAGATTATTGAGCAAATCAGTGAATTTTCTAAGCGTGTTATTTTAGCAGATGCCAATTT
AGATAAAGTTCTTAGTGCATATAACAAACATAGAGACAAACCAATACGTGAACAAGCAGAAAATATTATT
CATTTATTTACGTTGACGAATCTTGGAGCTCCCGCTGCTTTTAAATATTTTGATACAACAATTGATCGTA
AACGATATACGTCTACAAAAGAAGTTTTAGATGCCACTCTTATCCATCAATCCATCACTGGTCTTTATGA
AACACGCATTGATTTGAGTCAGCTAGGAGGTGACTAAGGTAGAGACCTACTAGTAGCGGCCGCTGCAGGC
TTCCTCGCTCACTGACTCGCTGCGCTCGGTCGTTCGGCTGCGGCGAGCGGTATCAGCTCACTCAAAGGCG
GTAATACGGTTATCCACAGAATCAGGGGATAACGCAGGAAAGAACATGTGAGCAAAAGGCCAGCAAAAGG
CCAGGAACCGTAAAAAGGCCGCGTTGCTGGCGTTTTTCCACAGGCTCCGCCCCCCTGACGAGCATCACAA
AAATCGACGCTCAAGTCAGAGGTGGCGAAACCCGACAGGACTATAAAGATACCAGGCGTTTCCCCCTGGA
AGCTCCCTCGTGCGCTCTCCTGTTCCGACCCTGCCGCTTACCGGATACCTGTCCGCCTTTCTCCCTTCGG
GAAGCGTGGCGCTTTCTCATAGCTCACGCTGTAGGTATCTCAGTTCGGTGTAGGTCGTTCGCTCCAAGCT
GGGCTGTGTGCACGAACCCCCCGTTCAGCCCGACCGCTGCGCCTTATCCGGTAACTATCGTCTTGAGTCC
AACCCGGTAAGACACGACTTATCGCCACTGGCAGCAGCCACTGGTAACAGGATTAGCAGAGCGAGGTATG
TAGGCGGTGCTACAGAGTTCTTGAAGTGGTGGCCTAACTACGGCTACACTAGAAGAACAGTATTTGGTAT
CTGCGCTCTGCTGAAGCCAGTTACCTTCGGAAAAAGAGTTGGTAGCTCTTGATCCGGCAAACAAACCACC
GCTGGTAGCGGTGGTTTTTTTGTTTGCAAGCAGCAGATTACGCGCAGAAAAAAAGGATCTCAAGAAGATC
CTTTGATCTTTTCTACGGGGTCTGACGCTCAGTGGAACGAAAACTCACGTTAAGGGATTTTGGTCATGAG
ATTATCAAAAAGGATCTTCACCTAGATCCTTTTAAATTAAAAATGAAGTTTTAAATCAATCTAAAGTATA
TATGAGTAAACTTGGTCTGACAGTTACCAATGCTTAATCAGTGAGGCACCTATCTCAGCGATCTGTCTAT
TTCGTTCATCCATAGTTGCCTGACTCCCCGTCGTGTAGATAACTACGATACGGGAGGGCTTACCATCTGG
CCCCAGTGCTGCAATGATACCGCGCGACCCACGCTCACCGGCTCCAGATTTATCAGCAATAAACCAGCCA
GCCGGAAGGGCCGAGCGCAGAAGTGGTCCTGCAACTTTATCCGCCTCCATCCAGTCTATTAATTGTTGCC
GGGAAGCTAGAGTAAGTAGTTCGCCAGTTAATAGTTTGCGCAACGTTGTTGCCATTGCTACAGGCATCGT
GGTGTCACGCTCGTCGTTTGGTATGGCTTCATTCAGCTCCGGTTCCCAACGATCAAGGCGAGTTACATGA
TCCCCCATGTTGTGCAAAAAAGCGGTTAGCTCCTTCGGTCCTCCGATCGTTGTCAGAAGTAAGTTGGCCG
CAGTGTTATCACTCATGGTTATGGCAGCACTGCATAATTCTCTTACTGTCATGCCATCCGTAAGATGCTT
TTCTGTGACTGGTGAGTACTCAACCAAGTCATTCTGAGAATAGTGTATGCGGCGACCGAGTTGCTCTTGC
CCGGCGTCAATACGGGATAATACCGCGCCACATAGCAGAACTTTAAAAGTGCTCATCATTGGAAAACGTT
CTTCGGGGCGAAAACTCTCAAGGATCTTACCGCTGTTGAGATCCAGTTCGATGTAACCCACTCGTGCACC
CAACTGATCTTCAGCATCTTTTACTTTCACCAGCGTTTCTGGGTGAGCAAAAACAGGAAGGCAAAATGCC
GCAAAAAAGGGAATAAGGGCGACACGGAAATGTTGAATACTCATACTCTTCCTTTTTCAATATTATTGAA
GCATTTATCAGGGTTATTGTCTCATGAGCGGATACATATTTGAATGTATTTAGAAAAATAAACAAATAGG
GGTTCCGCGCACATTTCCCCGAAAAGTGCCACCTGACGTCTAAGAAACCAT
Features (pLannotate 1.2.2; 7 found; start..end, strand, type, name):
     48..91      -  terminator     bacterial terminator: putative bacterial transcription terminator
     94..115     +  misc_feature   BioBrick prefix: BioBrick prefix for parts that do not start with "ATG"
    131..4235    +  CDS            dCas9 (fragment): catalytically dead mutant of the Cas9 endonuclease from the Streptococcus pyogenes Type II CRISPR/Cas system RNA-guided DNA-binding protein that lacks endonuclease activity due to the D10A mutation in the RuvC catalytic domain and the H840A mutation in the HNH catalytic domain
   4248..4268    +  misc_feature   BioBrick suffix: universal suffix for all parts
   4445..5033    -  rep_origin     ori: high-copy-number ColE1/pMB1/pBR322/pUC origin of replication
   5204..6064    -  CDS            AmpR: β-lactamase; bla; confers resistance to ampicillin, carbenicillin, and related antibiotics
   6065..6169    -  promoter       AmpR promoter: bla
