[The description below was written by a language model from this plasmid's Addgene catalogue record and pLannotate feature annotations shown in this document.]
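Description:
C114m is a synthetic-biology part plasmid built on the DVA backbone (about 2.1 kb) for MoClo Golden Gate assembly, carrying a Streptococcus pyogenes Cas9 coding sequence as a "CD" (coding sequence) part. It is a high-copy bacterial plasmid maintained through a ColE1/pUC-type origin of replication and selected with ampicillin via a β-lactamase gene driven by its own bla promoter. The sequenced construct is roughly 6.2 kb, consistent with the backbone plus an insert of about 4.1 kb that was introduced by Gibson cloning.

The payload is a single long open reading frame flanked by BioBrick prefix and suffix sequences, with a putative bacterial terminator sitting upstream on the opposite strand, presumably insulating the part from read-through. No promoter, ribosome binding site or terminator dedicated to the Cas9 gene is annotated, which fits its role as a promoterless coding module meant to be combined with separate regulatory parts during hierarchical assembly rather than expressed directly from this plasmid. The coding sequence was recoded synonymously to remove internal type IIS restriction sites (BbsI, and according to the insert name also BsaI) so that it survives Golden Gate digestion intact.

The record is inconsistent about catalytic status. The purpose statement describes the gRNA-targeted endonuclease Cas9, whereas the insert name and the automated feature annotation call it dCas9, the D10A/H840A nuclease-dead variant that binds but does not cut DNA. The annotation is also flagged as a fragment match. Users should check the depositor's annotated sequence file to confirm which form is present before designing cleavage or CRISPRi-style repression circuits.
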