Addgene plasmid #121013: C114m
Purpose: MoClo golden gate assembly CD part for Cas9 (S. pyogenes gRNA-targeted endonuclease Cas9, with bbsI cut sites removed synonymously). Please see Supplemental Documents for annotated Genbank file.
Depositing lab: Richard Murray. Depositing organization: California Institute of Technology.
Backbone
  Vector backbone: DVA
  Backbone size w/o insert (bp): 2100
  Vector type: Synthetic Biology
Growth in bacteria
  Bacterial resistance: Ampicillin, 100 μg/mL
  Growth temperature: 37°C
  Growth strain: JM109
  Copy number: High Copy
Gene/Insert
  Gene/Insert name: dCas9 with no bbsI or BsaI sites
  Species: Synthetic
  Insert size (bp): 4111
  Cloning method: Gibson Cloning
  Sequencing primers: 5′ AAATAGGCGTATCACGAGGCA; 3′ TTACCGCCTTTGAGTGAGCTG
Terms and licenses: Academic/Nonprofit Terms; Industry Terms: Not Available to Industry
How to cite: C114m was a gift from Richard Murray (Addgene plasmid # 121013 ; http://n2t.net/addgene:121013 ; RRID:Addgene_121013)
