>Addgene plasmid #121013 | C114m | depositor partial sequence | sequence record 230080 | insert sequence
AATGGATAAGAAATACTCAATAGGCTTAGCTATCGGCACAAATAGCGTCGGATGGGCGGTGATCACTGAT
GAATATAAGGTTCCGTCTAAAAAGTTCAAGGTTCTGGGAAATACAGACCGCCACAGTATCAAAAAAAATC
TTATAGGGGCTCTTTTATTTGACAGTGGAGAGACAGCGGAAGCGACTCGTCTCAAACGGACAGCTCGTAG
AAGGTATACACGTCGGAAGAATCGTATTTGTTATCTACAGGAGATTTTTTCAAATGAGATGGCGAAAGTA
GATGATAGTTTCTTTCATCGACTTGAAGAGTCTTTTTTGGTGGAAGAAGATAAGAAGCATGAACGTCATC
CTATTTTTGGAAATATAGTAGATGAAGTTGCTTATCATGAGAAATATCCAACTATCTATCATCTGCGAAA
AAAATTGGTAGATTCTACTGATAAAGCGGATTTGCGCTTAATCTATTTGGCCTTAGCGCATATGATTAAG
TTTCGTGGTCATTTTTTGATTGAGGGAGATTTAAATCCTGATAATAGTGATGTGGACAAACTATTTATCC
AGTTGGTACAAACCTACAATCAATTATTTGAAGAAAACCCTATTAACGCAAGTGGAGTAGATGCTAAAGC
GATTCTTTCTGCACGATTGAGTAAATCAAGACGATTAGAAAATCTCATTGCTCAGCTCCCCGGTGAGAAG
AAAAATGGCTTATTTGGGAATCTCATTGCTTTGTCATTGGGTTTGACCCCTAATTTTAAATCAAATTTTG
ATTTGGCAGAAGATGCTAAATTACAGCTTTCAAAAGATACTTACGATGATGATTTAGATAATTTATTGGC
GCAAATTGGAGATCAATATGCTGATTTGTTTTTGGCAGCTAAGAATTTATCAGATGCTATTTTACTTTCA
GATATCCTAAGAGTAAATACTGAAATAACTAAGGCTCCCCTATCAGCTTCAATGATTAAACGCTACGATG
AACATCATCAAGACTTGACTCTTTTAAAAGCTTTAGTTCGACAACAACTTCCAGAAAAGTATAAAGAAAT
CTTTTTTGATCAATCAAAAAACGGATATGCAGGTTATATTGATGGGGGAGCTAGCCAAGAAGAATTTTAT
AAATTTATCAAACCAATTTTAGAAAAAATGGATGGTACTGAGGAATTATTGGTGAAACTAAATCGTGAAG
ATTTGCTGCGCAAGCAACGGACCTTTGACAACGGCTCTATTCCCCATCAAATTCACTTGGGTGAGCTGCA
TGCTATTTTGAGAAGGCAAGAGGACTTTTATCCATTTTTAAAAGACAATCGTGAGAAGATTGAAAAAATC
TTGACTTTTCGAATTCCTTATTATGTTGGTCCATTGGCGCGTGGCAATAGTCGTTTTGCATGGATGACTC
GGAAGTCTGAAGAAACAATTACCCCATGGAATTTTGAAGAAGTTGTCGATAAAGGTGCTTCAGCTCAATC
ATTTATTGAACGCATGACAAACTTTGATAAAAATCTTCCAAATGAAAAAGTACTACCAAAACATAGTTTG
CTTTATGAGTATTTTACGGTTTATAACGAATTGACAAAGGTCAAATATGTTACTGAAGGAATGCGAAAAC
CAGCATTTCTTTCAGGTGAACAGAAGAAAGCCATTGTTGATTTACTCTTCAAAACAAATCGAAAAGTAAC
CGTTAAGCAATTAAAAGAAGATTATTTCAAAAAAATAGAATGTTTTGATAGTGTTGAAATTTCAGGAGTT
GAAGATAGATTTAATGCTTCATTAGGTACCTACCATGATTTGCTAAAAATTATTAAAGATAAAGATTTTT
TGGATAATGAAGAAAATGAAGATATCTTAGAGGATATTGTTTTAACATTGACCTTATTTGAAGATAGGGA
GATGATTGAGGAAAGACTTAAAACATATGCTCACCTCTTTGATGATAAGGTGATGAAACAGCTTAAACGT
CGCCGTTATACTGGTTGGGGACGTTTGTCTCGAAAATTGATTAATGGTATTAGGGATAAGCAATCTGGCA
AAACAATATTAGATTTTTTGAAATCAGATGGTTTTGCCAATCGCAATTTTATGCAGCTGATCCATGATGA
TAGTTTGACATTTAAAGAAGATATTCAAAAAGCACAAGTGTCTGGACAAGGCGATAGTTTACATGAACAT
ATTGCAAATTTAGCTGGTAGCCCTGCTATTAAAAAAGGTATTTTACAGACTGTAAAAGTTGTTGATGAAT
TGGTCAAAGTAATGGGGCGGCATAAGCCAGAAAATATCGTTATTGAAATGGCACGTGAAAATCAGACAAC
TCAAAAGGGCCAGAAAAATTCGCGAGAGCGTATGAAACGAATCGAAGAAGGTATCAAAGAATTAGGAAGT
CAGATTCTTAAAGAGCATCCTGTTGAAAATACTCAATTGCAAAATGAAAAGCTCTATCTCTATTATCTCC
AAAATGGAAGAGACATGTATGTGGACCAAGAATTAGATATTAATCGTTTAAGTGATTATGATGTCGATGC
CATTGTTCCACAAAGTTTCCTTAAAGACGATTCAATAGACAATAAGGTCTTAACGCGTTCTGATAAAAAT
CGTGGTAAATCGGATAACGTTCCAAGTGAAGAAGTAGTCAAAAAGATGAAAAACTATTGGAGACAACTTC
TAAACGCCAAGTTAATCACTCAACGTAAGTTTGATAATTTAACGAAAGCTGAACGTGGAGGTTTGAGTGA
ACTTGATAAAGCTGGTTTTATCAAACGCCAATTGGTTGAAACTCGCCAAATCACTAAGCATGTGGCACAA
ATTTTGGATAGTCGCATGAATACTAAATACGATGAAAATGATAAACTTATTCGAGAGGTTAAAGTGATTA
CCTTAAAATCTAAATTAGTTTCTGACTTCCGAAAAGATTTCCAATTCTATAAAGTACGTGAGATTAACAA
TTACCATCATGCCCATGATGCGTATCTAAATGCCGTCGTTGGAACTGCTTTGATTAAGAAATATCCAAAA
CTTGAATCGGAGTTTGTCTATGGTGATTATAAAGTTTATGATGTTCGTAAAATGATTGCTAAGTCTGAGC
AAGAAATAGGCAAAGCAACCGCAAAATATTTCTTTTACTCTAATATCATGAACTTCTTCAAAACAGAAAT
TACACTTGCAAATGGAGAGATTCGCAAACGCCCTCTAATCGAAACTAATGGGGAAACTGGAGAAATTGTC
TGGGATAAAGGGCGAGATTTTGCCACAGTGCGCAAAGTATTGTCCATGCCCCAAGTCAATATTGTCAAGA
AAACAGAAGTACAGACAGGCGGATTCTCCAAGGAGTCAATTTTACCAAAAAGAAATTCGGACAAGCTTAT
TGCTCGTAAAAAAGACTGGGATCCAAAAAAATATGGTGGTTTTGATAGTCCAACGGTAGCTTATTCAGTC
CTAGTGGTTGCTAAGGTGGAAAAAGGGAAATCGAAGAAGTTAAAATCCGTTAAAGAGTTACTAGGGATCA
CAATTATGGAAAGAAGTTCCTTTGAAAAAAATCCGATTGACTTTTTAGAAGCTAAAGGATATAAGGAAGT
TAAAAAAGACTTAATCATTAAACTACCTAAATATAGTCTTTTTGAGTTAGAAAACGGTCGTAAACGGATG
CTGGCTAGTGCCGGAGAATTACAAAAAGGAAATGAGCTGGCTCTGCCAAGCAAATATGTGAATTTTTTAT
ATTTAGCTAGTCATTATGAAAAGTTGAAGGGTAGTCCAGAAGATAACGAACAAAAACAATTGTTTGTGGA
GCAGCATAAGCATTATTTAGATGAGATTATTGAGCAAATCAGTGAATTTTCTAAGCGTGTTATTTTAGCA
GATGCCAATTTAGATAAAGTTCTTAGTGCATATAACAAACATAGAGACAAACCAATACGTGAACAAGCAG
AAAATATTATTCATTTATTTACGTTGACGAATCTTGGAGCTCCCGCTGCTTTTAAATATTTTGATACAAC
AATTGATCGTAAACGATATACGTCTACAAAAGAAGTTTTAGATGCCACTCTTATCCATCAATCCATCACT
GGTCTTTATGAAACACGCATTGATTTGAGTCAGCTAGGAGGTGACTAAGGT
